Addgene plasmid #44702: GK Rab6A’ T27N p201
Depositing lab: Geri Kreitzer. Depositing organization: Cornell University.
Backbone
  Vector backbone: pDONR 201
  Backbone manufacturer: Invitrogen
  Backbone size w/o insert (bp): 4470
  Vector type: Gateway Donor vector
Growth in bacteria
  Bacterial resistance: Kanamycin, 50 μg/mL
  Growth temperature: 37°C
  Growth strain: DH5alpha
  Copy number: Unknown
Gene/Insert
  Gene/Insert name: Rab6A'
  Species: H. sapiens (human)
  Mutation: T27N
  GenBank ID: NM_002869.4
  Entrez Gene: RAB6A (a.k.a. RAB6)
  Cloning method: Gateway Cloning
  Sequencing primers: 5′ pDONR201F
Terms and licenses: Academic/Nonprofit Terms; Industry Terms: Not Available to Industry
How to cite: GK Rab6A’ T27N p201 was a gift from Geri Kreitzer (Addgene plasmid # 44702 ; http://n2t.net/addgene:44702 ; RRID:Addgene_44702)
