[The description below was written by a language model from this plasmid's Addgene catalogue record.]
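Description:
GK Rab6A' T27N p201 is a Gateway plasmid built on the Invitrogen pDONR 201 backbone (4470 bp without insert) and carrying the human Rab6A' coding sequence, an isoform encoded by the RAB6A gene. Although the record lists the vector type as a Gateway donor vector, the insert was introduced by Gateway cloning, so the plasmid in effect serves as an entry clone. In such clones the open reading frame replaces the donor vector's counter-selectable cassette and sits between recombination sites. The plasmid is propagated in standard E. coli cloning strains under kanamycin selection; its copy number is recorded as unknown. No feature table is provided, so the origin of replication, the exact att sites and the insert size are not documented here.

The insert carries the T27N substitution. In Rab-family small GTPases, a threonine-to-asparagine change at this conserved position in the nucleotide-binding region is generally used to create a form that favours the GDP-bound, inactive state and acts as a dominant negative, although the record does not state this interpretation. pDONR-type backbones have no promoter for expression in eukaryotic cells, and the record lists no promoter, tag or reporter, so the plasmid is best regarded as a transfer intermediate rather than an expression construct. Its typical use would be to move the mutant Rab6A' sequence by LR recombination into destination vectors of choice, such as mammalian expression or fluorescent-fusion vectors. Those derivatives could then be used to study Rab6-dependent membrane trafficking, though the record does not specify a particular downstream application.
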