>Addgene plasmid #44702 | GK Rab6A’ T27N p201 | addgene partial sequence | sequence record 63057 | pDONR201F 5'-TCGCGTTAACGCTAGCATGGATCTC-3'
GATTTTATTTTGACTGATAGTGACCTGTTCGTTGCAACAAATTGATGAGCAATGCTTTTTTATAATGCCA
ACTTTGTACAAAAAAGCAGGCTTCATGTCCACGGGCGGAGACTTCGGGAATCCGCTGAGGAAATTCAAGC
TGGTGTTCCTGGGGGAGCAAAGCGTTGGAAAGAATTCTTTGATCACCAGATTCATGTATGACAGTTTTGA
CAACACCTATCAGGCAACAATTGGCATTGACTTTTTATCAAAAACTATGTACTTGGAGGATCGAACAATC
AGGCTTCAGCTGTGGGATACTGCGGGTCAGGAACGTTTCCGTAGCCTCATTCCCAGTTACATCCGTGATT
CTGCTGCAGCTGTAGTAGTTTACGATATCACAAATGTTAACTCATTCCAGCAAACTACAAAGTGGATTGA
TGATGTCAGAACAGAAAGAGGAAGTGATGTTATCATCATGCTAGTAGGAAATAAAACAGATCTTGCTGAC
AAGAGGCAAGTGTCAATTGAGGAGGGAGAGAGGAAAGCCAAAGAGCTGAATGTTATGTTTATTGAAACTA
GTGCAAAAGCTGGATACAATGTAAAGCAGCTCTTTCGACGTGTAGCAGCAGCTTTGCCGGGAATGGAAAG
CACACAGGACAGAAGCAGAGAAGATATGATTGACATAAAACTGGAAAAGCCTCAGGAGCAACCAGTCAGT
GAAGGAGGCTGTTCCTGCTAAGACCCAGCTTTCTTGTACAAAGTTGGCATTATAAGAAAGCATTGCTTAT
CAATTTGTTGCAACGAACAGGTCACTATCAGTCAAAATAAAATCATTATTTGCCATCCAGCTGCAGCTCT
GGCCCGTGTCTCAAAATCTCTGATGTTACATTGCACAAGATAAAAATATATCATCATGAACAATAAAACT
GTCTGCTTACATAA
